>Addgene plasmid | pMSCV-loxp-dsRed-loxp-eGFP-Puro-WPRE Sequencing Result | analyzer sequence | sequence record 41529
ATTTTACTTGTACAGCTCGTCCATGCCGAGAGTGATCCCGGCGGCGGTCACGAACTCCAGCAGGACCATG
TGATCGCGCTTCTCGTTGGGGTCTTTGCTCAGGGCGGACTGGGTGCTCAGGTAGTGGTTGTCGGGCAGCA
GCACGGGGCCGTCGCCGATGGGGGTGTTCTGCTGGTAGTGGTCGGCGAGCTGCACGCTGCCGTCCTCGAT
GTTGTGGCGGATCTTGAAGTTCACCTTGATGCCGTTCTTCTGCTTGTCGGCCATGATATAGACGTTGTGG
CTGTTGTAGTTGTACTCCAGCTTGTGCCCCAGGATGTTGCCGTCCTCCTTGAAGTCGATGCCCTTCAGCT
CGATGCGGTTCACCAGGGTGTCGCCCTCGAACTTCACCTCGGCGCGGGTCTTGTAGTTGCCGTCGTCCTT
GAAGAAGATGGTGCGCTCCTGGACGTAGCCTTCGGGCATGGCGGACTTGAAGAAGTCGTGCTGCTTCATG
TGGTCGGGGTAGCGGCTGAAGCACTGCACGCCGTAGGTCAGGGTGGTCACGAGGGTGGGCCA
